Addgene plasmid #245144: pJAK081
Purpose: Knock-in plasmid for insertion of DNA sequences between CD0188 (pyrE) and CD0189 in the C. difficile R20291 genome.
Depositing lab: Robert Fagan. Depositing organization: University of Sheffield. Publication: A set of genetic tools for use in Clostridioides difficile and related species. Fisher H, de Lussy Kubisa L, Jakhmola A, Walker E, Kirk JA, Oatley P, Chaudhuri RR, Douce GR, Ormsby MJ, Fagan RP. Microbiology (Reading). 2026 Feb;172(2). doi: 10.1099/mic.0.001665. PubMed 41712450.
Backbone
  Vector backbone: pMTLSC-7215
  Backbone manufacturer: Nigel P Minton
  Vector type: Bacterial knock-in
Growth in bacteria
  Bacterial resistance: Chloramphenicol, 25 μg/mL
  Growth temperature: 37°C
  Growth strain: DH5alpha
  Copy number: High Copy
Gene/Insert
  Gene/Insert name: Ptet-mreB2
  Species: Synthetic
  Promoter: Ptet
  Cloning method: Restriction Enzyme; 5′ cloning site KpnI (unknown if destroyed); 3′ cloning site BamHI (unknown if destroyed)
Terms and licenses: Academic/Nonprofit Terms; Industry Terms: Not Available to Industry
How to cite: pJAK081 was a gift from Robert Fagan (Addgene plasmid # 245144 ; http://n2t.net/addgene:245144 ; RRID:Addgene_245144)
