[The description below was written by a language model from this plasmid's Addgene catalogue record and pLannotate feature annotations shown in this document.]
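Description:
pJAK081 is an 11.2 kb bacterial knock-in (allele-exchange) plasmid built on the pMTLSC-7215 backbone and designed to insert DNA into the Clostridioides difficile R20291 chromosome between CD0188 (pyrE) and CD0189. It is maintained in E. coli through a high-copy ColE1/pUC-type origin and selected with chloramphenicol via catP, a clostridial chloramphenicol acetyltransferase gene that can also serve as the selection marker in C. difficile. An incP oriT together with traJ (and a traI fragment) allows the plasmid to be mobilised by conjugation from a suitable E. coli donor into the clostridial recipient. The backbone also carries E. coli codA, encoding cytosine deaminase, which confers sensitivity to 5-fluorocytosine and so provides counter-selection against cells that retain the plasmid after integration. A lac operator and a lacZα fragment are annotated nearby as backbone remnants. The stretch between lacZα and catP is unannotated, so any Gram-positive replicon there is not identified by the feature table.

The payload is a Ptet-mreB2 cassette cloned between KpnI and BamHI sites. It comprises a divergently oriented TetR repressor gene, a tet operator-containing promoter region, and an mreB-family coding sequence, which the catalogue names mreB2. TetR represses the promoter until a tetracycline-type inducer is supplied, giving inducible expression of this actin-like cell-shape protein. Upstream of the cassette lie a pyrD fragment and pyrE, which evidently form the left homology arm. The unannotated sequence after mreB2 presumably supplies the CD0189-side arm, though the table does not label it. Double crossover would place a single-copy inducible mreB2 at the pyrE locus, for example for complementation or controlled-expression studies.
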