Features (pLannotate 1.2.2; 13 found; start..end, strand, type, name):
      1..589     +  rep_origin     ori: high-copy-number ColE1/pMB1/pBR322/pUC origin of replication
    910..1019    +  oriT           oriT: incP origin of transfer
   1052..1423    +  CDS            traJ: oriT-recognizing protein; traJ
   1461..1553    +  CDS            traI (fragment): TRAI6_ECOLX - Experimental evidence at protein level: Swiss-Prot protein existence level 1. The initiation process of transfer DNA synthesis requires the interaction of at least three plasmid-specific components (TraH, I, and J) at the transfer origin resulting in the assembly of a specialised nucleoprotein complex - the relaxosome. Site- and strand-specific cleavage at the transfer origin is dependent on TraI and TraJ. From Escherichia coli.
   1811..1835    -  protein_bind   lac operator: The lac repressor binds to the lac operator to inhibit transcription in E. coli. This inhibition can be relieved by adding lactose or isopropyl-β-D-thiogalactopyranoside (IPTG). lac repressor encoded by lacI
   1876..3158    +  CDS            codA (fragment): E. coli cytosine deaminase; codA; confers sensitivity to 5-fluorocytosine
   3257..3411    +  CDS            lacZα (fragment): LacZα fragment of β-galactosidase; lacZ fragment
   5956..6576    +  CDS            catP: CAT2_CLOPF - Protein inferred from homology: Swiss-Prot protein existence level 3. This enzyme is an effector of chloramphenicol resistance in bacteria. From Clostridium perfringens.
   6656..7174    +  CDS            pyrD (fragment): PYRDB_DESRM - Experimental evidence at protein level: Swiss-Prot protein existence level 1. Together with PyrK, also forms a metal reductase complex able to reduce Fe(III)-chelates to Fe(II)-chelates, as well as soluble Cr(VI) and U(VI), using NADH as electron donor. To a lesser extent, can also use NADPH as an electron donor. Is unable to reduce riboflavin and FMN with NADH as electron donor. May have an in vivo role in metal reduction in D.reducens, which is an organism capable of reducing contaminant heavy metals and radionuclides. From Desulfotomaculum reducens (strain MI-1).
   7268..7849    +  CDS            pyrE: PYRE_CLOD6 - Protein inferred from homology: Swiss-Prot protein existence level 3. Catalyzes the transfer of a ribosyl phosphate group from 5- phosphoribose 1-diphosphate to orotate, leading to the formation of orotidine monophosphate (OMP). From Clostridioides difficile (strain 630) (Peptoclostridium difficile).
   7925..8548    -  CDS            TetR: tetracycline repressor TetR; tetR from transposon Tn10; TetR binds to the tetracycline operator tetO to inhibit transcription. This inhibition can be relieved by adding tetracycline or doxycycline.
   8658..8676    +  protein_bind   tet operator: bacterial operator O1 for the tetR and tetA genes tetracycline repressor TetR
   8823..9794    +  CDS            mreB: MREB_BACSU - Experimental evidence at protein level: Swiss-Prot protein existence level 1. Forms membrane-associated dynamic filaments that are essential for cell shape determination (PubMed:11290328, PubMed:15745453, PubMed:17064365, PubMed:19117023, PubMed:19659933). Acts by regulating cell wall synthesis and cell elongation, and thus cell shape (PubMed:19659933). A feedback loop between cell geometry and MreB localization may maintain elongated cell shape by targeting cell wall growth to regions of negative cell wall curvature (By similarity). Filaments rotate around the cell circumference
>Addgene plasmid #245144 | pJAK081 | addgene full sequence | sequence record 495306 | Addgene NGS Result
TTGAGATCCTTTTTTTCTGCGCGTAATCTGCTGCTTGCAAACAAAAAAACCACCGCTACCAGCGGTGGTT
TGTTTGCCGGATCAAGAGCTACCAACTCTTTTTCCGAAGGTAACTGGCTTCAGCAGAGCGCAGATACCAA
ATACTGTTCTTCTAGTGTAGCCGTAGTTAGGCCACCACTTCAAGAACTCTGTAGCACCGCCTACATACCT
CGCTCTGCTAATCCTGTTACCAGTGGCTGCTGCCAGTGGCGATAAGTCGTGTCTTACCGGGTTGGACTCA
AGACGATAGTTACCGGATAAGGCGCAGCGGTCGGGCTGAACGGGGGGTTCGTGCACACAGCCCAGCTTGG
AGCGAACGACCTACACCGAACTGAGATACCTACAGCGTGAGCTATGAGAAAGCGCCACGCTTCCCGAAGG
GAGAAAGGCGGACAGGTATCCGGTAAGCGGCAGGGTCGGAACAGGAGAGCGCACGAGGGAGCTTCCAGGG
GGAAACGCCTGGTATCTTTATAGTCCTGTCGGGTTTCGCCACCTCTGACTTGAGCGTCGATTTTTGTGAT
GCTCGTCAGGGGGGCGGAGCCTATGGAAAAACGCCAGCAACGCGGCCTTTTTACGGTTCCTGGCCTTTTG
CTGGCCTTTTGCTCACATGTTCTTTCCTGCGTTATCCCCTGATTCTGTGGATAACCGTATTACCGCCTTT
GAGTGAGCTGATACCGCTCGCCGCAGCCGAACGACCGAGCGCAGCGAGTCAGTGAGCGAGGAAGCGGAAG
AGCGCCCAATACGCAGGGCCCCCTGCTTCGGGGTCATTATAGCGATTTTTTCGGTATATCCATCCTTTTT
CGCACGATATACAGGATTTTGCCAAAGGGTTCGTGTAGACTTTCCTTGGTGTATCCAACGGCGTCAGCCG
GGCAGGATAGGTGAAGTAGGCCCACCCGCGAGCGGGTGTTCCTTCTTCACTGTCCCTTATTCGCACCTGG
CGGTGCTCAACGGGAATCCTGCTCTGCGAGGCTGGCCGGCTACCGCCGGCGTAACAGATGAGGGCAAGCG
GATGGCTGATGAAACCAAGCCAACCAGGAAGGGCAGCCCACCTATCAAGGTGTACTGCCTTCCAGACGAA
CGAAGAGCGATTGAGGAAAAGGCGGCGGCGGCCGGCATGAGCCTGTCGGCCTACCTGCTGGCCGTCGGCC
AGGGCTACAAAATCACGGGCGTCGTGGACTATGAGCACGTCCGCGAGCTGGCCCGCATCAATGGCGACCT
GGGCCGCCTGGGCGGCCTGCTGAAACTCTGGCTCACCGACGACCCGCGCACGGCGCGGTTCGGTGATGCC
ACGATCCTCGCCCTGCTGGCGAAGATCGAAGAGAAGCAGGACGAGCTTGGCAAGGTCATGATGGGCGTGG
TCCGCCCGAGGGCAGAGCCATGACTTTTTTAGCCGCTAAAACGGCCGGGGGGTGCGCGTGATTGCCAAGC
ACGTCCCCATGCGCTCCATCAAGAAGAGCGACTTCGCGGAGCTGGTGAAGTACATCACCGACGAGCAAGG
CAAGACCGATCGGGCCCCCTGCAGGATAAAAAAATTGTAGATAAATTTTATAAAATAGTTTTATCTACAA
TTTTTTTATCAGGAAACAGCTATGACCGCGGCCGCTGTATCCATATGACCATGATTACGAATTCCCCGGA
TCGAGATAGTATATGATGCATATTCTTTAAATATAGATAAAGTTATAGAAGCAATAGAAGATTTAGGATT
TACTGTAATATAAATTACACTTTTAAAAAGTTTAAAAACATGATACAATAAGTTATGGTTGGAATTGTTA
TCCGCTCACAATTCCAACTTATGATTAAAATTTTAAGGAGGTGTATTTCATAATGTGTCGAATAACGCTT
TACAAACAATTATTAACGCCCGGTTACCAGGCGAAGAGGGGCTGTGGCAGATTCATCTGCAGGACGGAAA
AATCAGCGCCATTGATGCGCAATCCGGCGTGATGCCCATAACTGAAAACAGCCTGGATGCCGAACAAGGT
TTAGTTATACCGCCGTTTGTGGAGCCACATATTCACCTGGACACCACGCAAACCGCCGGACAACCGAACT
GGAATCAGTCCGGCACGCTGTTTGAAGGCATTGAACGCTGGGCCGAGCGCAAAGCGTTATTAACCCATGA
CGATGTGAAACAACGCGCATGGCAAACGCTGAAATGGCAGATTGCCAACGGCATTCAGCATGTGCGTACC
CATGTCGATGTTTCGGATGCAACGCTAACTGCGCTGAAAGCAATGCTGGAAGTGAAGCAGGAAGTCGCGC
CGTGGATTGATCTGCAAATCGTCGCCTTCCCTCAGGAAGGGATTTTGTCGTATCCCAACGGTGAAGCGTT
GCTGGAAGAGGCGTTACGCTTAGGGGCAGATGTAGTGGGGGCGATTCCGCATTTTGAATTTACCCGTGAA
TACGGCGTGGAGTCGCTGCATAAAACCTTCGCCCTGGCGCAAAAATACGACCGTCTCATCGACGTTCACT
GTGATGAGATCGATGACGAGCAGTCGCGCTTTGTCGAAACCGTTGCTGCCCTGGCGCACCATGAAGGCAT
GGGCGCACGAGTCACCGCCAGCCACACCACGGCAATGCACTCCTATAACGGGGCGTATACCTCACGCCTG
TTCCGCTTGCTGAAAATGTCCGGTATTAACTTTGTCGCCAACCCGCTGGTCAATATTCATCTGCAAGGAC
GTTTCGATACGTATCCAAAACGTCGCGGCATCACGCGCGTTAAAGAGATGCTGGAGTCCGGCATTAACGT
CTGCTTTGGTCACGATGATGTCTTCGATCCGTGGTATCCGCTGGGAACGGCGAATATGCTGCAAGTGCTG
CATATGGGGCTGCATGTTTGCCAGTTGATGGGCTACGGGCAGATTAACGATGGCCTGAATTTAATCACCC
ACCACAGCGCAAGGACGTTGAATTTGCAGGATTACGGCATTGCCGCCGGAAACAGCGCCAACCTGATTAT
CCTGCCGGCTGAAAATGGGTTTGATGCGCTGCGCCGTCAGGTTCCGGTACGTTATTCGGTACGTGGCGGC
AAGGTGATTGCCAGCACACAACCGGCACAAACCACCGTATATCTGGAGCAGCCAGAAGCCATCGATTACA
AACGTTGAACGACTGGGTTACAGCGAGCTTAGTTTAAAGGGCGAATTCCTAGAGTCGACGTCACGCGTCC
ATGGAGATCTCGAGGCCTGCAGACATGCAAGCTTGGCACTGGCCGTCGTTTTACAACGTCGTGACTGGGA
AAACCCTGGCGTTACCCAACTTAATCGCCTTGCAGCACATCCCCCTTTCGCCAGCTGGCGTAATAGCGAA
GAGGCCCGCACCGATCGCCCTTCCCAACAGTTGCGCAGCCTGAATGGCGAATGGCGCTAGCATAAAAATA
AGAAGCCTGCATTTGCAGGCTTCTTATTTTTATGGCGCGCCGTTCTGAATCCTTAGCTAATGGTTCAACA
GGTAACTATGACGAAGATAGCACCCTGGATAAGTCTGTAATGGATTCTAAGGCATTTAATGAAGACGTGT
ATATAAAATGTGCTAATGAAAAAGAAAATGCGTTAAAAGAGCCTAAAATGAGTTCAAATGGTTTTGAAAT
TGATTGGTAGTTTAATTTAATATATTTTTTCTATTGGCTATCTCGATACCTATAGAATCTTCTGTTCACT
TTTGTTTTTGAAATATAAAAAGGGGCTTTTTAGCCCCTTTTTTTTAAAACTCCGGAGGAGTTTCTTCATT
CTTGATACTATACGTAACTATTTCGATTTGACTTCATTGTCAATTAAGCTAGTAAAATCAATGGTTAAAA
AACAAAAAACTTGCATTTTTCTACCTAGTAATTTATAATTTTAAGTGTCGAGTTTAAAAGTATAATTTAC
CAGGAAAGGAGCAAGTTTTTTAATAAGGAAAAATTTTTCCTTTTAAAATTCTATTTCGTTATATGACTAA
TTATAATCAAAAAAATGAAAATAAACAAGAGGTAAAAACTGCTTTAGAGAAATGTACTGATAAAAAAAGA
AAAAATCCTAGATTTACGTCATACATAGCACCTTTAACTACTAAGAAAAATATTGAAAGGACTTCCACTT
GTGGAGATTATTTGTTTATGTTGAGTGATGCAGACTTAGAACATTTTAAATTACATAAAGGTAATTTTTG
CGGTAATAGATTTTGTCCAATGTGTAGTTGGCGACTTGCTTGTAAGGATAGTTTAGAAATATCTATTCTT
ATGGAGCATTTAAGAAAAGAAGAAAATAAAGAGTTTATATTTTTAACTCTTACAACTCCAAATGTAAAAA
GTTATGATCTTAATTATTCTATTAAACAATATAATAAATCTTTTAAAAAATTAATGGAGCGTAAGGAAGT
TAAGGATATAACTAAAGGTTATATAAGAAAATTAGAAGTAACTTACCAAAAGGAAAAATACATAACAAAG
GATTTATGGAAAATAAAAAAAGATTATTATCAAAAAAAAGGACTTGAAATTGGTGATTTAGAACCTAATT
TTGATACTTATAATCCTCATTTTCATGTAGTTATTGCAGTTAATAAAAGTTATTTTACAGATAAAAATTA
TTATATAAATCGAGAAAGATGGTTGGAATTATGGAAGTTTGCTACTAAGGATGATTCTATAACTCAAGTT
GATGTTAGAAAAGCAAAAATTAATGATTATAAAGAGGTTTACGAACTTGCGAAATATTCAGCTAAAGACA
CTGATTATTTAATATCGAGGCCAGTATTTGAAATTTTTTATAAAGCATTAAAAGGCAAGCAGGTATTAGT
TTTTAGTGGATTTTTTAAAGATGCACACAAATTGTACAAGCAAGGAAAACTTGATGTTTATAAAAAGAAA
GATGAAATTAAATATGTCTATATAGTTTATTATAATTGGTGCAAAAAACAATATGAAAAAACTAGAATAA
GGGAACTTACGGAAGATGAAAAAGAAGAATTAAATCAAGATTTAATAGATGGAATAGAAATAGATTAAAG
TGTAACTATACTTTATATATATATGATTAAAAAAATAAAAAACAACAGCCTATTAGGTTGTTGTTTTTTA
TTTTCTTTATTAATTTTTTTAATTTTTAGTTTTTAGTTCTTTTTTAAAATAAGTTTCAGCCTCTTTTTCA
ATATTTTTTAAAGAAGGAGTATTTGCATGAATTGCCTTTTTTCTAACAGACTTAGGAAATATTTTAACAG
TATCTTCTTGCGCCGGTGATTTTGGAACTTCATAACTTACTAATTTATAATTATTATTTTCTTTTTTAAT
TGTAACAGTTGCAAAAGAAGCTGAACCTGTTCCTTCAACTAGTTTATCATCTTCAATATAATATTCTTGA
CCTATATAGTATAAATATATTTTTATTATATTTTTACTTTTTTCTGAATCTATTATTTTATAATCATAAA
AAGTTTTACCACCAAAAGAAGGTTGTACTCCTTCTGGTCCAACATATTTTTTTACTATATTATCTAAATA
ATTTTTGGGAACTGGTGTTGTAATTTGATTAATCGAACAACCAGTTATACTTAAAGGAATTATAACTATA
AAAATATATAGGATTATCTTTTTAAATTTCATTATTGGCCTCCTTTTTATTAAATTTATGTTACCATAAA
AAGGACATAACGGGAATATGTAGAATATTTTTAATGTAGACAAAATTTTACATAAATATAAAGAAAGGAA
GTGTTTGTTTAAATTTTATAGCAAACTATCAAAAATTAGGGGGATAAAAATTTATGAAAAAAAGGTTTTC
GATGTTATTTTTATGTTTAACTTTAATAGTTTGTGGTTTATTTACAAATTCGGCCGGCCAGTGGGCAAGT
TGAAAAATTCACAAAAATGTGGTATAATATCTTTGTTCATTAGAGCGATAAACTTGAATTTGAGAGGGAA
CTTAGATGGTATTTGAAAAAATTGATAAAAATAGTTGGAACAGAAAAGAGTATTTTGACCACTACTTTGC
AAGTGTACCTTGTACCTACAGCATGACCGTTAAAGTGGATATCACACAAATAAAGGAAAAGGGAATGAAA
CTATATCCTGCAATGCTTTATTATATTGCAATGATTGTAAACCGCCATTCAGAGTTTAGGACGGCAATCA
ATCAAGATGGTGAATTGGGGATATATGATGAGATGATACCAAGCTATACAATATTTCACAATGATACTGA
AACATTTTCCAGCCTTTGGACTGAGTGTAAGTCTGACTTTAAATCATTTTTAGCAGATTATGAAAGTGAT
ACGCAACGGTATGGAAACAATCATAGAATGGAAGGAAAGCCAAATGCTCCGGAAAACATTTTTAATGTAT
CTATGATACCGTGGTCAACCTTCGATGGCTTTAATCTGAATTTGCAGAAAGGATATGATTATTTGATTCC
TATTTTTACTATGGGGAAATATTATAAAGAAGATAACAAAATTATACTTCCTTTGGCAATTCAAGTTCAT
CACGCAGTATGTGACGGATTTCACATTTGCCGTTTTGTAAACGAATTGCAGGAATTGATAAATAGTTAAC
TTCAGGTTTGTCTGTAACTAAAAACAAGTATTTAAGCAAAAACATCGTAGAAATACGGTGTTTTTTGTTA
CCCTAAATATATCTTGCCCAAATGTCAAAGCTGGTGGAATGGCTTTTGGTATAAAAAATGAAGTGGCAAG
AGAAGTTGTTCGTGAGGTAAGAAACATAACGAAACTGCCTTTAGTAATAAAATTATCACCCAATGCAGAA
GATATTGTAGGAATGGCAAAAGTTTGTGAAGAAGAAGGTGCTGATGGAGTTTCATTAGTTAATACTTTTA
AAGCAATGGCAATTGATATAAAAAATAGAAGACCAGTATTTGAAAATGTATATGCTGGATTATCTGGACC
AGCTATAAAACCTATAGCTTTGAGAATGGTACATGAAGTGTGTAAAAATGTAAATATACCTGTAATGGGA
ATGGGCGGAATAACTAAAGCCACAGATGCTATAGAGTTTATAATGGCAGGAGCTACTTGTATCCAAGTTG
GAACTGCAAATTTTATGAATCCTAGAATAGGTATTGAAATAATAGATGGGATTAATGAATTTATGGATAG
AGAAGGAATAAAAAGTTTAGACGAAATAAGAGGAATTATATAAGGTAGAATAAATAGTATTTTAAAGATA
AAAAATATAGATTAAATAAACAATAATTTTATAACATTAACATGGAGGAAAAATAATATGAGTAAAGTAG
ATGTAGTGGATATATTAAAGAAAAGTGATGCATTGTTGGAGGGACATTTTTTATTATCTTCAGGAAAACA
CAGTAATAGATACGTACAATGTGCAAAAGTATTAAGATTTCCAGAATATGCTGCTGAGGTATTAAGTACA
GTTGTTGAACAAATAAAAGACTTAGATATAGACTTAGTAGTAGGACCAGCTATGGGTGGAGTAATAGTTT
CTTATGAGTTAGGAAGACAATTAGGAAAAGAAGCTGTATTTACTGAGAGAAAAGACAATACAATGGAGTT
AAGAAGAGGATTTGAAGTTAAAAAAGGAGCAAAGATAATAATTGCTGAAGACGTTGTAACTACTGGTAAA
TCAACTATGGAGACAAAAAGAGTATTAGAAGCCTTAGGTGGAGAAGTTGTAGGTGTTGCATGTATAGCAG
ATAGAACTAATCATGATATAGGTATGCCTATATATAGTGCTATAAAACTTGATATTCAAGTTTATGAATC
TGATGAGTGTCCTTTATGTAAGGAAGGAAAATTACCAGTTGTTAAGCCTGGAAGTAGAGAGTTCAAGGAA
TTAGGGATGTAATAACGAATTCTGCATCAAGCTAGCATAAAAATAAGAAGCCTGCATTTGCAGGCTTCTT
ATTTTTATGGTACCTTAAGACCCACTTTCACATTTAAGTTGTTTTTCTAATCCGCATATGATCAATTCAA
GGCCGAATAAGAAGGCTGGCTCTGCACCTTGGTGATCAAATAATTCGATAGCTTGTCGTAATAATGGCGG
CATACTATCAGTAGTAGGTGTTTCCCTTTCTTCTTTAGCGACTTGATGCTCTTGATCTTCCAATACGCAA
CCTAAAGTAAAATGCCCCACAGCGCTGAGTGCATATAATGCATTCTCTAGTGAAAAACCTTGTTGGCATA
AAAAGGCTAATTGATTTTCGAGAGTTTCATACTGTTTTTCTGTAGGCCGTGTACCTAAATGTACTTTTGC
TCCATCGCGATGACTTAGTAAAGCACATCTAAAACTTTTAGCGTTATTACGTAAAAAATCTTGCCAGCTT
TCCCCTTCTAAAGGGCAAAAGTGAGTATGGTGCCTATCTAACATCTCAATGGCTAAGGCGTCGAGCAAAG
CCCGCTTATTTTTTACATGCCAATACAATGTAGGCTGCTCTACACCTAGCTTCTGGGCGAGTTTACGGGT
TGTTAAACCTTCGATTCCGACCTCATTAAGCAGCTCTAATGCGCTGTTAATCACTTTACTTTTATCTAAT
CTAGACATCATTAATTCCTCCTTTTTGTTGACATTATATCATTGATAGAGTTATTTGTCAAACTAGTTTT
TTATTTCGATGCCCTGGACTTCATGAAAAACTAAAAAAAATATTGACACTCTATCATTGATAGAGTATAA
TTAAAATAAGCTTGATCGTAGCGTTAACAGATCTGAGCTCAGAATGTTTTAAACATGATTCTTAATAGTA
GGAAGGAGTAAAATCATGGCTAAGGAAAAAAAGAAAGAAAAAAAAGGTTTTTTTAGTTTTAATAAGATGA
CAAAGGATATGGGAATAGATTTAGGGACTGCAAATACATTAGTTTACATAAAAGGACAAGGTATTGTTGT
TAGAGAACCATCAGTTGTCGCAATAAGAGATGATAGTAAAGAGGTATTAGCAGTAGGTGAAGAAGCCAAA
AAAATGATAGGTAGAACACCAGGAAATATAGTAGCTATAAGACCTATGAAAGATGGAGTAATAGCTGATT
TTGACATAACTCAATCAATGATTAGCTATTTTATACAAAAAGCGGCTGATAAAAAAGGTGTTGTAAGTCC
AAGAATAGCTATATGTGTTCCTTTTGGAGTTACAGAAGTAGAAAAGAGAGCTATAGAAGAGGCTGCAAGA
CAAGCAGGAGCTAAAGATGCATTCCTTATAGAAGAGCCAATGGCAGCGGCTATAGGGGCTGGATTAAAAG
TTGAAGAACCAGAAGGTAATATGGTAGTTGATATTGGTGGAGGTACTTCAGAAATAGCTGTAATATCTTT
AGGAGGAATCGTTACTGCTAAATCTATAAGAATAGGTGGAGACGAATTTGACGAGTCTATAGTGGCTTAT
GTAAAAAAAGAATATAATCTTATGATAGGTGAAAGAACTGCTGAAAATGTAAAAATTAACATAGGTTCTA
CATTTAAAGATGATGAAGAAATAAATATGCAAATAAGAGGTAGAGATTTAATCTCAGGATTACCTAAAAC
AATAGAAATATGCTCTACAGAAGTTAGAGAAGCATTAAAAGAACCTGTAAGTTCAATAGTAGATGCAATA
AAATCTACACTAGAAAGAACTCCACCAGAATTAGCCTCAGATATAATGGAAAACGGAATAATGCTAACAG
GAGGAGGCGCTTTGCTTAGAGGTCTTGATAAGCTTATTACACAGGAAACTGGTATGTCTGTACAAATAGC
AGAAACACCTCTTGATTGTGTTGCACTTGGAACAGGTAAATCTGTTGAAGACCAAGAAATCTTTGAAAAA
GTATTAATGATGAATACTAAGAATTAGGGATCCTATAAGTTTTAATAAAACTTTAAATAGAAAAAGGCTT
CTCTCATGAGAAGTCTTTTTTATTTAAACTTAATTATTTATAGTGTTACTTAAAAAATGTAAATTTTTTA
GAGTAAAAATTTGTAATATAACATATAACTTAAAAATAAAAAGCAGTTAGCCTTATAAATGAAGGTTAGC
TGTTTTTTTTGTTAAAAATATATTTACAAAATAAGAGATAGTAGCAGTACAATATAAGTATAAGGTAAAA
GTATTATATATTAGGGAGGGGTAAGTATGAAAAATCAATTAAATGAAAATCATAAAAAGGTTGTATTTTT
TGGAGTAGGTGCTGTAGGAGCTACTTTTGCAGAACAATTTTTTAACTCTAAATATGATTTTAAAATTCTT
TGTGATAATGAAAGAAAGAAAAGATATTTAGAAGAAGGATTTATAATAAATGGAAAAAGGTATGATTTTA
ATTATGTAACTAAAGATGAGTATAAACAAGAGGCTGATTTTATAATTATAGGTCTAAAATATAATAATTT
AAAAGAAAATATAAAAGAATTAGATGGATTAGTTGGAAAAAATACAGTTATAATGTCTCTGCTAAATGGA
GTTGATAGCGAAGAGATAATAGGAGAAAGATTTGGAATTGGAAAAATGGTATATTCATATGTTACCAATA
TAGATGCAAAGAAAATCAATAATAATATTATACACACTACTAATGGGATAATTGTATTTGGTAACAAAGA
TAATAGTGAAGATAGAAAAACTAATATAATAACTGAAGTCTTTGATGATGTAAATATAGAATATATTTTA
TCAAAAGATATTCAACGAGATATGTGGTGGAAGTACATGGTTAATATTGGTGTAAATCAAACTTCAGCTA
TACTTGGTGCACCTTATGGAGTTTTTCAGAGTTCTGAGCATTTAAGAGAATTAGCAAAATCTGCAATGAG
GGAAGTTGTTGCTATAGCACAAGCAAAAGACATATCTCTTACAGAAGATGATGTTGAAAATTCATTACAT
AGAATACTAGAACATTCAAAAGAAGGAAGAACATCAATGCTTCAAGACGTGGAAGCTCATAGACCTACAG
AAGTAGATATGTTTTCTAAGAATATCTGCAAACTTGGAAAAAAATATAGCATACCTACTCCTATAAATCA
GACTTTATTTTATATGATAAAAGTAATTGAAAGTAGATTTTAAAGGGTATTTGTAAGAAATATTGATAAT
TATTGATTTTAAATTTTATTAATGTTATATACTATCCTTTTTGATAATCTCATGACCAAAATCCCTTAAC
GTGAGTTTTCGTTCCACTGAGCGTCAGACCCCGTAGAAAAGATCAAAGGATCTTC
